Addgene plasmid #25869: p21 shRNA2
Depositing lab: Sally Temple. Depositing organization: Regenerative Research Foundation. Publication: shRNA knockdown of Bmi-1 reveals a critical role for p21-Rb pathway in NSC self-renewal during development. Fasano CA, Dimos JT, Ivanova NB, Lowry N, Lemischka IR, Temple S. Cell Stem Cell. 2007 Jun 7. 1(1):87-99. 10.1016/j.stem.2007.04.001 PubMed 18371338.
Backbone
  Vector backbone: FUGW-H1
  Backbone manufacturer: Ivanova, NB
  Backbone size w/o insert (bp): 10130
  Vector type: Mammalian Expression, Lentiviral
Growth in bacteria
  Bacterial resistance: Ampicillin, 100 μg/mL
  Growth temperature: 37°C
  Growth strain: Stbl2
  Growth instructions: Stable2 bacteria
  Copy number: High Copy
Gene/Insert
  Gene/Insert name: p21 (alt names: Cdkn1a; p21Cip1)
  Species: M. musculus (mouse)
  Insert size (bp): 60
  GenBank ID: NM_007552
  Entrez Gene: Cdkn1a (a.k.a. CAP20, CDKI, CIP1, Cdkn1, P21, SDI1, Waf1, mda6, p21Cip1, p21WAF)
  Cloning method: Restriction Enzyme; 5′ cloning site Xba1 (not destroyed); 3′ cloning site Sma1 (unknown if destroyed)
  Sequencing primers: 5′ n/a; 3′ n/a
Terms and licenses: Academic/Nonprofit Terms; Industry Terms: Not Available to Industry
Depositor comments: This plasmid targets the open reading frame of p21. The 19mer target sequence is: AGTAGCAGTTGTACAAGGA
How to cite: p21 shRNA2 was a gift from Sally Temple (Addgene plasmid # 25869 ; http://n2t.net/addgene:25869 ; RRID:Addgene_25869)
