[The description below was written by a language model from this plasmid's Addgene catalogue record and pLannotate feature annotations shown in this document.]
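Description:
p21 shRNA2 is an HIV-1-based lentiviral transfer plasmid built on the FUGW-H1 backbone and designed to knock down mouse p21 (Cdkn1a, also called p21Cip1). It replicates in E. coli from a high-copy ColE1/pUC-type origin under ampicillin selection (AmpR), and the record specifies a recombination-deficient host strain, as is usual for LTR-containing vectors. The backbone also carries an f1 origin and an SV40/EM7-driven BleoR cassette with an SV40 poly(A) signal. This cassette lies outside the LTR-flanked region, so it would not be packaged into virus.

The viral genome is transcribed from a CMV enhancer/promoter fused to a truncated 5' LTR. It contains the Ψ packaging signal with a gag fragment, the RRE for Rev-dependent nuclear export, and the cPPT/CTS element. It ends in a second truncated LTR followed by a bGH poly(A) signal. Between these elements sit two expression units. A human H1 RNA polymerase III promoter, annotated on the reverse strand relative to the viral genome, drives the roughly 60 bp short-hairpin insert, which was cloned between XbaI and SmaI sites. The feature table does not annotate the hairpin itself. According to the depositor, it targets a 19-nucleotide sequence within the p21 open reading frame. Downstream, the human ubiquitin C promoter drives EGFP, followed by a WPRE to enhance transcript expression, so transduced cells can be identified or sorted by fluorescence.

The listed GenBank accession may not correspond to Cdkn1a, so the gene name and Entrez entry are the more dependable identifiers. The associated publication used shRNA knockdown to examine the p21-Rb pathway downstream of Bmi-1 in neural stem cell self-renewal during development.
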