Features (pLannotate 1.2.2; 31 found; start..end, strand, type, name):
    297..422     +  CDS            ble (fragment): BLE_KLEPN - Experimental evidence at protein level: Swiss-Prot protein existence level 1. Binding protein with a strong affinity to the bleomycin family of antibiotics. Binds to CL990; an antimitotic-antibiotic compound. From Klebsiella pneumoniae.
    417..538     +  polyA_signal   SV40 poly(A) signal: SV40 polyadenylation signal
    611..627     -  protein_bind   lac operator: The lac repressor binds to the lac operator to inhibit transcription in E. coli. This inhibition can be relieved by adding lactose or isopropyl-β-D-thiogalactopyranoside (IPTG). lac repressor encoded by lacI
    635..665     -  promoter       lac promoter: promoter for the E. coli lac operon
    680..701     -  protein_bind   CAP binding site: CAP binding activates transcription in the presence of cAMP. E. coli catabolite activator protein
    714..806     -  CDS            lacI (fragment): lac repressor; lacI; The lac repressor binds to the lac operator to inhibit transcription in E. coli. This inhibition can be relieved by adding lactose or isopropyl-β-D-thiogalactopyranoside (IPTG).
    989..1577    -  rep_origin     ori: high-copy-number ColE1/pMB1/pBR322/pUC origin of replication
   1748..2608    -  CDS            AmpR: β-lactamase; bla; confers resistance to ampicillin, carbenicillin, and related antibiotics
   2609..2713    -  promoter       AmpR promoter: bla
   2772..2824    -  misc_feature   bom (fragment): basis of mobility region from pBR322
   2979..3358    +  enhancer       CMV enhancer: human cytomegalovirus immediate early enhancer
   3359..3558    +  promoter       CMV promoter: human cytomegalovirus (CMV) immediate early promoter
   3576..3756    +  LTR            5' LTR (truncated): truncated 5' long terminal repeat (LTR) from HIV-1
   3803..3928    +  misc_feature   HIV-1 Ψ: packaging signal of human immunodeficiency virus type 1
   3912..4275    +  CDS            HIV-1 gag (fragment): gag protein from human immunodeficiency virus 1; gag
   4421..4654    +  misc_feature   RRE: The Rev response element (RRE) of HIV-1 allows for Rev-dependent mRNA export from the nucleus to the cytoplasm.
   5031..5131    +  CDS            Rev (fragment): human immunodeficiency virus 1 (HIV-1) Rev protein; rev; enhances nuclear export of unspliced and incompletely spliced viral mRNAs
   5181..5298    +  misc_feature   cPPT/CTS: central polypurine tract and central termination sequence of HIV-1
   5442..5656    -  promoter       H1 promoter: human H1 RNA promoter
   5685..6852    +  promoter       UbC promoter: human ubiquitin C promoter
   6865..7584    +  CDS            EGFP: the original enhanced GFP (Yang et al., 1996) mammalian codon-optimized
   7588..7611    +  misc_feature   MCS (fragment): pBluescript multiple cloning site
   7611..8199    +  misc_feature   WPRE: woodchuck hepatitis virus posttranscriptional regulatory element
   8136..8717    +  CDS            nef (fragment): NEF_HV1H2 - Experimental evidence at protein level: Swiss-Prot protein existence level 1. Extracellular Nef protein targets CD4(+) T-lymphocytes for apoptosis by interacting with CXCR4 surface receptors. From Human immunodeficiency virus type 1 group M subtype B (isolate HXB2) (HIV-1).
   8724..8904    +  LTR            5' LTR (truncated): truncated 5' long terminal repeat (LTR) from HIV-1
   8927..9151    +  polyA_signal   bGH poly(A) signal: bovine growth hormone polyadenylation signal
   9155..9176    +  promoter       SV40 promoter (fragment): SV40 enhancer and early promoter
   9197..9625    +  rep_origin     f1 ori (sequence partly withheld): f1 bacteriophage origin of replication; arrow indicates direction of (+) strand synthesis
   9639..9968    +  promoter       SV40 promoter: SV40 enhancer and early promoter
  10016..10063   +  promoter       EM7 promoter: synthetic bacterial promoter&nbsp
  10082..287     +  CDS            BleoR (across the origin): antibiotic-binding protein; Sh ble from Streptoalloteichus hindustanus; confers resistance to bleomycin, phleomycin, and Zeocin™
>Addgene plasmid #25869 | p21 shRNA2 | addgene full sequence | sequence record 383141 | Addgene NGS Result
CCCGGGACTTCGTGGAGGACGACTTCGCCGGTGTGGTCCGGGACGACGTGACCCTGTTCATCAGCGCGGT
CCAGGACCAGGTGGTGCCGGACAACACCCTGGCCTGGGTGTGGGTGCGCGGCCTGGACGAGCTGTACGCC
GAGTGGTCGGAGGTCGTGTCCACGAACTTCCGGGACGCCTCCGGGCCGGCCATGACCGAGATCGGCGAGC
AGCCGTGGGGGCGGGAGTTCGCCCTGCGCGACCCGGCCGGCAACTGCGTGCACTTCGTGGCCGAGGAGCA
GGACTGACACGTGCTACGAGATTTCGATTCCACCGCCGCCTTCTATGAAAGGTTGGGCTTCGGAATCGTT
TTCCGGGACGCCGGCTGGATGATCCTCCAGCGCGGGGATCTCATGCTGGAGTTCTTCGCCCACCCCAACT
TGTTTATTGCAGCTTATAATGGTTACAAATAAAGCAATAGCATCACAAATTTCACAAATAAAGCATTTTT
TTCACTGCATTCTAGTTGTGGTTTGTCCAAACTCATCAATGTATCTTATCATGTCTGTATACCGTCGACC
TCTAGCTAGAGCTTGGCGTAATCATGGTCATAGCTGTTTCCTGTGTGAAATTGTTATCCGCTCACAATTC
CACACAACATACGAGCCGGAAGCATAAAGTGTAAAGCCTGGGGTGCCTAATGAGTGAGCTAACTCACATT
AATTGCGTTGCGCTCACTGCCCGCTTTCCAGTCGGGAAACCTGTCGTGCCAGCTGCATTAATGAATCGGC
CAACGCGCGGGGAGAGGCGGTTTGCGTATTGGGCGCTCTTCCGCTTCCTCGCTCACTGACTCGCTGCGCT
CGGTCGTTCGGCTGCGGCGAGCGGTATCAGCTCACTCAAAGGCGGTAATACGGTTATCCACAGAATCAGG
GGATAACGCAGGAAAGAACATGTGAGCAAAAGGCCAGCAAAAGGCCAGGAACCGTAAAAAGGCCGCGTTG
CTGGCGTTTTTCCATAGGCTCCGCCCCCCTGACGAGCATCACAAAAATCGACGCTCAAGTCAGAGGTGGC
GAAACCCGACAGGACTATAAAGATACCAGGCGTTTCCCCCTGGAAGCTCCCTCGTGCGCTCTCCTGTTCC
GACCCTGCCGCTTACCGGATACCTGTCCGCCTTTCTCCCTTCGGGAAGCGTGGCGCTTTCTCATAGCTCA
CGCTGTAGGTATCTCAGTTCGGTGTAGGTCGTTCGCTCCAAGCTGGGCTGTGTGCACGAACCCCCCGTTC
AGCCCGACCGCTGCGCCTTATCCGGTAACTATCGTCTTGAGTCCAACCCGGTAAGACACGACTTATCGCC
ACTGGCAGCAGCCACTGGTAACAGGATTAGCAGAGCGAGGTATGTAGGCGGTGCTACAGAGTTCTTGAAG
TGGTGGCCTAACTACGGCTACACTAGAAGAACAGTATTTGGTATCTGCGCTCTGCTGAAGCCAGTTACCT
TCGGAAAAAGAGTTGGTAGCTCTTGATCCGGCAAACAAACCACCGCTGGTAGCGGTGGTTTTTTTGTTTG
CAAGCAGCAGATTACGCGCAGAAAAAAAGGATCTCAAGAAGATCCTTTGATCTTTTCTACGGGGTCTGAC
GCTCAGTGGAACGAAAACTCACGTTAAGGGATTTTGGTCATGAGATTATCAAAAAGGATCTTCACCTAGA
TCCTTTTAAATTAAAAATGAAGTTTTAAATCAATCTAAAGTATATATGAGTAAACTTGGTCTGACAGTTA
CCAATGCTTAATCAGTGAGGCACCTATCTCAGCGATCTGTCTATTTCGTTCATCCATAGTTGCCTGACTC
CCCGTCGTGTAGATAACTACGATACGGGAGGGCTTACCATCTGGCCCCAGTGCTGCAATGATACCGCGAG
ACCCACGCTCACCGGCTCCAGATTTATCAGCAATAAACCAGCCAGCCGGAAGGGCCGAGCGCAGAAGTGG
TCCTGCAACTTTATCCGCCTCCATCCAGTCTATTAATTGTTGCCGGGAAGCTAGAGTAAGTAGTTCGCCA
GTTAATAGTTTGCGCAACGTTGTTGCCATTGCTACAGGCATCGTGGTGTCACGCTCGTCGTTTGGTATGG
CTTCATTCAGCTCCGGTTCCCAACGATCAAGGCGAGTTACATGATCCCCCATGTTGTGCAAAAAAGCGGT
TAGCTCCTTCGGTCCTCCGATCGTTGTCAGAAGTAAGTTGGCCGCAGTGTTATCACTCATGGTTATGGCA
GCACTGCATAATTCTCTTACTGTCATGCCATCCGTAAGATGCTTTTCTGTGACTGGTGAGTACTCAACCA
AGTCATTCTGAGAATAGTGTATGCGGCGACCGAGTTGCTCTTGCCCGGCGTCAATACGGGATAATACCGC
GCCACATAGCAGAACTTTAAAAGTGCTCATCATTGGAAAACGTTCTTCGGGGCGAAAACTCTCAAGGATC
TTACCGCTGTTGAGATCCAGTTCGATGTAACCCACTCGTGCACCCAACTGATCTTCAGCATCTTTTACTT
TCACCAGCGTTTCTGGGTGAGCAAAAACAGGAAGGCAAAATGCCGCAAAAAAGGGAATAAGGGCGACACG
GAAATGTTGAATACTCATACTCTTCCTTTTTCAATATTATTGAAGCATTTATCAGGGTTATTGTCTCATG
AGCGGATACATATTTGAATGTATTTAGAAAAATAAACAAATAGGGGTTCCGCGCACATTTCCCCGAAAAG
TGCCACCTGACGTCGACGGATCGGGAGATCTCCCGATCCCCTATGGTGCACTCTCAGTACAATCTGCTCT
GATGCCGCATAGTTAAGCCAGTATCTGCTCCCTGCTTGTGTGTTGGAGGTCGCTGAGTAGTGCGCGAGCA
AAATTTAAGCTACAACAAGGCAAGGCTTGACCGACAATTGCATGAAGAATCTGCTTAGGGTTAGGCGTTT
TGCGCTGCTTCGCGATGTACGGGCCAGATATACGCGTTGACATTGATTATTGACTAGTTATTAATAGTAA
TCAATTACGGGGTCATTAGTTCATAGCCCATATATGGAGTTCCGCGTTACATAACTTACGGTAAATGGCC
CGCCTGGCTGACCGCCCAACGACCCCCGCCCATTGACGTCAATAATGACGTATGTTCCCATAGTAACGCC
AATAGGGACTTTCCATTGACGTCAATGGGTGGAGTATTTACGGTAAACTGCCCACTTGGCAGTACATCAA
GTGTATCATATGCCAAGTACGCCCCCTATTGACGTCAATGACGGTAAATGGCCCGCCTGGCATTATGCCC
AGTACATGACCTTATGGGACTTTCCTACTTGGCAGTACATCTACGTATTAGTCATCGCTATTACCATGGT
GATGCGGTTTTGGCAGTACATCAATGGGCGTGGATAGCGGTTTGACTCACGGGGATTTCCAAGTCTCCAC
CCCATTGACGTCAATGGGAGTTTGTTTTGGCACCAAAATCAACGGGACTTTCCAAAATGTCGTAACAACT
CCGCCCCATTGACGCAAATGGGCGGTAGGCGTGTACGGTGGGAGGTCTATATAAGCAGCGCGTTTTGCCT
GTACTGGGTCTCTCTGGTTAGACCAGATCTGAGCCTGGGAGCTCTCTGGCTAACTAGGGAACCCACTGCT
TAAGCCTCAATAAAGCTTGCCTTGAGTGCTTCAAGTAGTGTGTGCCCGTCTGTTGTGTGACTCTGGTAAC
TAGAGATCCCTCAGACCCTTTTAGTCAGTGTGGAAAATCTCTAGCAGTGGCGCCCGAACAGGGACTTGAA
AGCGAAAGGGAAACCAGAGGAGCTCTCTCGACGCAGGACTCGGCTTGCTGAAGCGCGCACGGCAAGAGGC
GAGGGGCGGCGACTGGTGAGTACGCCAAAAATTTTGACTAGCGGAGGCTAGAAGGAGAGAGATGGGTGCG
AGAGCGTCAGTATTAAGCGGGGGAGAATTAGATCGCGATGGGAAAAAATTCGGTTAAGGCCAGGGGGAAA
GAAAAAATATAAATTAAAACATATAGTATGGGCAAGCAGGGAGCTAGAACGATTCGCAGTTAATCCTGGC
CTGTTAGAAACATCAGAAGGCTGTAGACAAATACTGGGACAGCTACAACCATCCCTTCAGACAGGATCAG
AAGAACTTAGATCATTATATAATACAGTAGCAACCCTCTATTGTGTGCATCAAAGGATAGAGATAAAAGA
CACCAAGGAAGCTTTAGACAAGATAGAGGAAGAGCAAAACAAAAGTAAGACCACCGCACAGCAAGCGGCC
GCTGATCTTCAGACCTGGAGGAGGAGATATGAGGGACAATTGGAGAAGTGAATTATATAAATATAAAGTA
GTAAAAATTGAACCATTAGGAGTAGCACCCACCAAGGCAAAGAGAAGAGTGGTGCAGAGAGAAAAAAGAG
CAGTGGGAATAGGAGCTTTGTTCCTTGGGTTCTTGGGAGCAGCAGGAAGCACTATGGGCGCAGCGTCAAT
GACGCTGACGGTACAGGCCAGACAATTATTGTCTGGTATAGTGCAGCAGCAGAACAATTTGCTGAGGGCT
ATTGAGGCGCAACAGCATCTGTTGCAACTCACAGTCTGGGGCATCAAGCAGCTCCAGGCAAGAATCCTGG
CTGTGGAAAGATACCTAAAGGATCAACAGCTCCTGGGGATTTGGGGTTGCTCTGGAAAACTCATTTGCAC
CACTGCTGTGCCTTGGAATGCTAGTTGGAGTAATAAATCTCTGGAACAGATTTGGAATCACACGACCTGG
ATGGAGTGGGACAGAGAAATTAACAATTACACAAGCTTAATACACTCCTTAATTGAAGAATCGCAAAACC
AGCAAGAAAAGAATGAACAAGAATTATTGGAATTAGATAAATGGGCAAGTTTGTGGAATTGGTTTAACAT
AACAAATTGGCTGTGGTATATAAAATTATTCATAATGATAGTAGGAGGCTTGGTAGGTTTAAGAATAGTT
TTTGCTGTACTTTCTATAGTGAATAGAGTTAGGCAGGGATATTCACCATTATCGTTTCAGACCCACCTCC
CAACCCCGAGGGGACCCGACAGGCCCGAAGGAATAGAAGAAGAAGGTGGAGAGAGAGACAGAGACAGATC
CATTCGATTAGTGAACGGATCGGCACTGCGTGCGCCAATTCTGCAGACAAATGGCAGTATTCATCCACAA
TTTTAAAAGAAAAGGGGGGATTGGGGGGTACAGTGCAGGGGAAAGAATAGTAGACATAATAGCAACAGAC
ATACAAACTAAAGAATTACAAAAACAAATTACAAAAATTCAAAATTTTCGGGTTTATTACAGGGACAGCA
GAGATCCAGTTTGGTTAATTAAGAAAGGATCCGAAAGAATTCGCCCTTAGATCTCTAGACAAAAAAAGTA
GCAGTTGTACAAGGATCTCTTGAATCCTTGTACAACTGCTACTGGGAAAGAGTGGTCTCATACAGAACTT
ATAAGATTCCCAAATCCAAAGACATTTCACGTTTATGGTGATTTCCCAGAACACATAGCGACATGCAAAT
ATTGCAGGGCGCCACTCCCCTGTCCCTCACAGCCATCTTCCTGCCAGGGCGCACGCGCGCTGGGTGTTCC
CGCCTAGTGACACTGGGCCCGCGATTCCTTGGAGCGGGTTGATGACGTCAGCGTTCTTAATTAACCCGTG
TCGGCTCCAGATCTGGCCTCCGCGCCGGGTTTTGGCGCCTCCCGCGGGCGCCCCCCTCCTCACGGCGAGC
GCTGCCACGTCAGACGAAGGGCGCAGCGAGCGTCCTGATCCTTCCGCCCGGACGCTCAGGACAGCGGCCC
GCTGCTCATAAGACTCGGCCTTAGAACCCCAGTATCAGCAGAAGGACATTTTAGGACGGGACTTGGGTGA
CTCTAGGGCACTGGTTTTCTTTCCAGAGAGCGGAACAGGCGAGGAAAAGTAGTCCCTTCTCGGCGATTCT
GCGGAGGGATCTCCGTGGGGCGGTGAACGCCGATGATTATATAAGGACGCGCCGGGTGTGGCACAGCTAG
TTCCGTCGCAGCCGGGATTTGGGTCGCGGTTCTTGTTTGTGGATCGCTGTGATCGTCACTTGGTGAGTAG
CGGGCTGCTGGGCTGGCCGGGGCTTTCGTGGCCGCCGGGCCGCTCGGTGGGACGGAAGCGTGTGGAGAGA
CCGCCAAGGGCTGTAGTCTGGGTCCGCGAGCAAGGTTGCCCTGAACTGGGGGTTGGGGGGAGCGCAGCAA
AATGGCGGCTGTTCCCGAGTCTTGAATGGAAGACGCTTGTGAGGCGGGCTGTGAGGTCGTTGAAACAAGG
TGGGGGGCATGGTGGGCGGCAAGAACCCAAGGTCTTGAGGCCTTCGCTAATGCGGGAAAGCTCTTATTCG
GGTGAGATGGGCTGGGGCACCATCTGGGGACCCTGACGTGAAGTTTGTCACTGACTGGAGAACTCGGTTT
GTCGTCTGTTGCGGGGGCGGCAGTTATGGCGGTGCCGTTGGGCAGTGCACCCGTACCTTTGGGAGCGCGC
GCCCTCGTCGTGTCGTGACGTCACCCGTTCTGTTGGCTTATAATGCAGGGTGGGGCCACCTGCCGGTAGG
TGTGCGGTAGGCTTTTCTCCGTCGCAGGACGCAGGGTTCGGGCCTAGGGTAGGCTCTCCTGAATCGACAG
GCGCCGGACCTCTGGTGAGGGGAGGGATAAGTGAGGCGTCAGTTTCTTTGGTCGGTTTTATGTACCTATC
TTCTTAAGTAGCTGAAGCTCCGGTTTTGAACTATGCGCTCGGGGTTGGCGAGTGTGTTTTGTGAAGTTTT
TTAGGCACCTTTTGAAATGTAATCATTTGGGTCAATATGTAATTTTCAGTGTTAGACTAGTACCGGTCGC
CACCATGGTGAGCAAGGGCGAGGAGCTGTTCACCGGGGTGGTGCCCATCCTGGTCGAGCTGGACGGCGAC
GTAAACGGCCACAAGTTCAGCGTGTCCGGCGAGGGCGAGGGCGATGCCACCTACGGCAAGCTGACCCTGA
AGTTCATCTGCACCACCGGCAAGCTGCCCGTGCCCTGGCCCACCCTCGTGACCACCCTGACCTACGGCGT
GCAGTGCTTCAGCCGCTACCCCGACCACATGAAGCAGCACGACTTCTTCAAGTCCGCCATGCCCGAAGGC
TACGTCCAGGAGCGCACCATCTTCTTCAAGGACGACGGCAACTACAAGACCCGCGCCGAGGTGAAGTTCG
AGGGCGACACCCTGGTGAACCGCATCGAGCTGAAGGGCATCGACTTCAAGGAGGACGGCAACATCCTGGG
GCACAAGCTGGAGTACAACTACAACAGCCACAACGTCTATATCATGGCCGACAAGCAGAAGAACGGCATC
AAGGTGAACTTCAAGATCCGCCACAACATCGAGGACGGCAGCGTGCAGCTCGCCGACCACTACCAGCAGA
ACACCCCCATCGGCGACGGCCCCGTGCTGCTGCCCGACAACCACTACCTGAGCACCCAGTCCGCCCTGAG
CAAAGACCCCAACGAGAAGCGCGATCACATGGTCCTGCTGGAGTTCGTGACCGCCGCCGGGATCACTCTC
GGCATGGACGAGCTGTACAAGTAAAGCAATTCGATATCAAGCTTATCGATAATCAACCTCTGGATTACAA
AATTTGTGAAAGATTGACTGGTATTCTTAACTATGTTGCTCCTTTTACGCTATGTGGATACGCTGCTTTA
ATGCCTTTGTATCATGCTATTGCTTCCCGTATGGCTTTCATTTTCTCCTCCTTGTATAAATCCTGGTTGC
TGTCTCTTTATGAGGAGTTGTGGCCCGTTGTCAGGCAACGTGGCGTGGTGTGCACTGTGTTTGCTGACGC
AACCCCCACTGGTTGGGGCATTGCCACCACCTGTCAGCTCCTTTCCGGGACTTTCGCTTTCCCCCTCCCT
ATTGCCACGGCGGAACTCATCGCCGCCTGCCTTGCCCGCTGCTGGACAGGGGCTCGGCTGTTGGGCACTG
ACAATTCCGTGGTGTTGTCGGGGAAATCATCGTCCTTTCCTTGGCTGCTCGCCTGTGTTGCCACCTGGAT
TCTGCGCGGGACGTCCTTCTGCTACGTCCCTTCGGCCCTCAATCCAGCGGACCTTCCTTCCCGCGGCCTG
CTGCCGGCTCTGCGGCCTCTTCCGCGTCTTCGCCTTCGCCCTCAGACGAGTCGGATCTCCCTTTGGGCCG
CCTCCCCGCATCGATACCGTCGACCTCGAGACCTAGAAAAACATGGAGCAATCACAAGTAGCAATACAGC
AGCTACCAATGCTGATTGTGCCTGGCTAGAAGCACAAGAGGAGGAGGAGGTGGGTTTTCCAGTCACACCT
CAGGTACCTTTAAGACCAATGACTTACAAGGCAGCTGTAGATCTTAGCCACTTTTTAAAAGAAAAGGGGG
GACTGGAAGGGCTAATTCACTCCCAACGAAGACAAGATATCCTTGATCTGTGGATCTACCACACACAAGG
CTACTTCCCTGATTGGCAGAACTACACACCAGGGCCAGGGATCAGATATCCACTGACCTTTGGATGGTGC
TACAAGCTAGTACCAGTTGAGCAAGAGAAGGTAGAAGAAGCCAATGAAGGAGAGAACACCCGCTTGTTAC
ACCCTGTGAGCCTGCATGGGATGGATGACCCGGAGAGAGAAGTATTAGAGTGGAGGTTTGACAGCCGCCT
AGCATTTCATCACATGGCCCGAGAGCTGCATCCGGACTGTACTGGGTCTCTCTGGTTAGACCAGATCTGA
GCCTGGGAGCTCTCTGGCTAACTAGGGAACCCACTGCTTAAGCCTCAATAAAGCTTGCCTTGAGTGCTTC
AAGTAGTGTGTGCCCGTCTGTTGTGTGACTCTGGTAACTAGAGATCCCTCAGACCCTTTTAGTCAGTGTG
GAAAATCTCTAGCAGAAACCCGCTGATCAGCCTCGACTGTGCCTTCTAGTTGCCAGCCATCTGTTGTTTG
CCCCTCCCCCGTGCCTTCCTTGACCCTGGAAGGTGCCACTCCCACTGTCCTTTCCTAATAAAATGAGGAA
ATTGCATCGCATTGTCTGAGTAGGTGTCATTCTATTCTGGGGGGTGGGGTGGGGCAGGACAGCAAGGGGG
AGGATTGGGAAGACAATAGCAGGCATGCTGGGGATGCGGTGGGCTCTATGGCTTCTGAGGCGGAAAGAAC
CAGCTGGGGCTCTAGGGGGTATCCCC
[124 nt withheld, positions 9197-9320]
C
[91 nt withheld, positions 9322-9412]
A
[49 nt withheld, positions 9414-9462]
CCTTTGACGTTGGAGTCCACGTTCTTT
[37 nt withheld, positions 9490-9526]
ACCCTATCTCGGTCTATTCTTTTGATTTATAAGGGATTTTGCCGATTTCGGCCTATTGGTTAAAAAATGA
GCTGATTTAACAAAAATTTAACGCGAATTAATTCTGTGGAATGTGTGTCAGTTAGGGTGTGGAAAGTCCC
CAGGCTCCCCAGCAGGCAGAAGTATGCAAAGCATGCATCTCAATTAGTCAGCAACCAGGTGTGGAAAGTC
CCCAGGCTCCCCAGCAGGCAGAAGTATGCAAAGCATGCATCTCAATTAGTCAGCAACCATAGTCCCGCCC
CTAACTCCGCCCATCCCGCCCCTAACTCCGCCCAGTTCCGCCCATTCTCCGCCCCATGGCTGACTAATTT
TTTTTATTTATGCAGAGGCCGAGGCCGCCTCTGCCTCTGAGCTATTCCAGAAGTAGTGAGGAGGCTTTTT
TGGAGGCCTAGGCTTTTGCAAAAAGCTCCCGGGAGCTTGTATATCCATTTTCGGATCTGATCAGCACGTG
TTGACAATTAATCATCGGCATAGTATATCGGCATAGTATAATACGACAAGGTGAGGAACTAAACCATGGC
CAAGTTGACCAGTGCCGTTCCGGTGCTCACCGCGCGCGACGTCGCCGGAGCGGTCGAGTTCTGGACCGAC
CGGCTCGGGTTCT
