>Addgene plasmid #25869 | p21 shRNA2 | addgene partial sequence | sequence record 31909 | 25869 with H1
GGATTCAAGAGATCCTTGTACAACTGCTACTTTTTTTGTCTAGAGATCTAAGGGCGAATTCTTTCGGATC
CTTTCTTAATTAACCAAACTGGATCTCTGCTGTCCCTGTAATAAACCCGAAAATTTTGAATTTTTGTAAT
TTGTTTTTGTAATTCTTTAGTTTGTATGTCTGTTGCTATTATGTCTACTATTCTTTCCCCTGCACTGTAC
CCCCCAATCCCCCCTTTTCTTTTAAAATTGTGGATGAATACTGCCATTTGTCTGCAGAATTGGCGCACGC
AGTGCCGATCCGTTCACTAATCGAATGGATCTGTCTCTGTCTCTCTCTCCACCTTCTTCTTCTATTCCTT
CGGGCCTGTCGGGTCCCCTCGGGGTTGGGAGGTGGGTCTGAAACGATAATGGTGAATATCCCTGCCTAAC
TCTATTCACTATAGAAAGTACAGCAAAAACTATTCTTAAACCTACCAAGCCTCCTACTATCATTATGAAT
AATTTTATATACCACAGCCAATTTGTTATGTTAAACCAATTCCACAAACTTGCCCATTTATCTAATTCCA
ATAATTCTTGTTCATTCTTTTCTTGCTGGTTTTGCGATTCTTCAATTAAGGAGTGTATTAAGCTTGTGTA
ATTGTTAATTTCTCTGTCCCACTCCATCCAGGTCGTGTGATTCCAAATCTGTTCCAGAGATTTATTACTC
CAACTAGCATTCCAAGGCACAGCAGTGGTGCAAATGAGTTTTCCAGAGCAACCCC
